Addgene plasmid #190037: pCAG-WIPI2d (FRRG/AAAA)-TS
Purpose: Expression of wipi2d mutant
Depositing lab: James Hurley. Depositing organization: University of California, Berkeley. Publication: A PI3K-WIPI2 positive feedback loop allosterically activates LC3 lipidation in autophagy. Fracchiolla D, Chang C, Hurley JH, Martens S. J Cell Biol. 2020 Jul 6;219(7). pii: 151802. doi: 10.1083/jcb.201912098. PubMed 32437499.
Backbone
  Vector backbone: pCAG
  Vector type: Mammalian Expression
Growth in bacteria
  Bacterial resistance: Ampicillin, 100 μg/mL
  Growth temperature: 37°C
  Growth strain: DH5alpha
  Copy number: High Copy
Gene/Insert
  Gene/Insert name: WIPI2d (alt name: wipi2d (FRRG to AAA)-TEVsite-two strep tag)
  Species: H. sapiens (human)
  Mutation: 223FRRG to AAAA
  GenBank ID: AM392901.1
  Entrez Gene: WIPI2 (a.k.a. ATG18B, Atg21, CGI-50, IDDSSA, WIPI-2)
  Promoter: CMV
  Tag / fusion protein: TEV-2xStrep tag (C terminal on insert)
  Cloning method: Restriction Enzyme; 5′ cloning site ClaI (unknown if destroyed); 3′ cloning site XmaI (unknown if destroyed)
  Sequencing primers: 5′ 5'- CTTCTTCTTTTTCCTACAGCTCCTGGGC; 3′ 5'- gagccagggcattggccacac
Terms and licenses: Academic/Nonprofit Terms; Industry Terms: Not Available to Industry
How to cite: pCAG-WIPI2d (FRRG/AAAA)-TS was a gift from James Hurley (Addgene plasmid # 190037 ; http://n2t.net/addgene:190037 ; RRID:Addgene_190037)
