[The description below was written by a language model from this plasmid's Addgene catalogue record and pLannotate feature annotations shown in this document.]
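Description:
pCAG-WIPI2d (FRRG/AAAA)-TS is a mammalian expression plasmid built on the pCAG backbone for producing a mutant form of human WIPI2d, a PtdIns3P-binding component of the early autophagy machinery. It is maintained in E. coli through a high-copy ColE1/pUC-type origin and selected with ampicillin via the β-lactamase gene and its own promoter. The sequenced record is about 6.3 kb and is labelled a partial NGS result, although it appears to cover all the expected functional elements.

The catalogue lists the promoter as CMV. The feature table shows the full composite CAG arrangement instead: the CMV immediate-early enhancer, the chicken β-actin promoter, and a chimeric β-actin/β-globin intron, which together give strong constitutive expression in mammalian cells. Downstream sits the WIPI2 open reading frame. The annotation tool matched it to the rat orthologue, but the record identifies it as human. It is followed in frame by a TEV protease cleavage site and two Strep-tag II units, forming the C-terminal "TS" tag. Transcripts end at the rabbit β-globin polyadenylation signal, and the short HBB fragments flanking the insert are remnants of the β-globin sequences in the backbone. The backbone also contains an SV40 origin, which permits episomal replication in cells expressing large T antigen, along with an SV40 poly(A) signal and leftover lac promoter/operator sequences.

The insert replaces the FRRG motif at position 223 with four alanines. This motif is generally understood to mediate phosphoinositide binding in WIPI-family proteins, so the mutant probably acts as a lipid-binding-deficient control, though the record states the purpose only as expression of the mutant. The cleavable twin Strep tag allows Strep-Tactin affinity purification and subsequent tag removal, suiting the plasmid to recombinant protein production from mammalian cells.
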