Features (pLannotate 1.2.2; 21 found; start..end, strand, type, name):
      5..384     +  enhancer       CMV enhancer: human cytomegalovirus immediate early enhancer
    386..663     +  promoter       chicken β-actin promoter: No description available
    664..1680    +  intron         chimeric intron: chimera between introns from chicken β-actin and rabbit β-globin
   1678..1734    +  CDS            HBB (fragment): HBB_LEPEU - Experimental evidence at protein level: Swiss-Prot protein existence level 1. Involved in oxygen transport from the lung to the various peripheral tissues. From Lepus europaeus (European hare).
   1760..3034    +  CDS            Wipi2: WIPI2_RAT - Experimental evidence at protein level: Swiss-Prot protein existence level 1. Component of the autophagy machinery that controls the major intracellular degradation process by which cytoplasmic materials are packaged into autophagosomes and delivered to lysosomes for degradation. Involved in an early step of the formation of preautophagosomal structures. Binds and is activated by phosphatidylinositol 3-phosphate (PtdIns3P) forming on membranes of the endoplasmic reticulum upon activation of the upstream ULK1 and PI3 kinases. Mediates ER-isolation membranes contacts by interacting w
   3041..3060    +  CDS            TEV site (fragment): tobacco etch virus (TEV) protease recognition and cleavage site
   3083..3100    +  CDS            Twin-Strep-tag (fragment): two Strep-Tag®II moieties connected by a linker for enhanced binding to Strep-Tactin®, an engineered form of streptavidin (Schmidt et al., 2013)
   3137..3159    +  CDS            Strep-Tag II (fragment): peptide that binds Strep-Tactin®, an engineered form of streptavidin
   3195..3272    +  CDS            HBB (fragment): HBB_PONPY - Experimental evidence at transcript level: Swiss-Prot protein existence level 2. Involved in oxygen transport from the lung to the various peripheral tissues. From Pongo pygmaeus (Bornean orangutan).
   3343..3398    +  polyA_signal   β-globin poly(A) signal: rabbit β-globin polyadenylation signal (Gil and Proudfoot, 1987)
   3783..3799    -  protein_bind   lac operator: The lac repressor binds to the lac operator to inhibit transcription in E. coli. This inhibition can be relieved by adding lactose or isopropyl-β-D-thiogalactopyranoside (IPTG). lac repressor encoded by lacI
   3807..3837    -  promoter       lac promoter: promoter for the E. coli lac operon
   3852..3873    -  protein_bind   CAP binding site: CAP binding activates transcription in the presence of cAMP. E. coli catabolite activator protein
   3886..3925    -  CDS            lacI (fragment): lac repressor; lacI; The lac repressor binds to the lac operator to inhibit transcription in E. coli. This inhibition can be relieved by adding lactose or isopropyl-β-D-thiogalactopyranoside (IPTG).
   3932..3954    +  promoter       SV40 promoter (fragment): SV40 enhancer and early promoter
   3978..4113    +  rep_origin     SV40 ori: SV40 origin of replication
   4133..4267    +  polyA_signal   SV40 poly(A) signal: SV40 polyadenylation signal
   4269..4323    -  CDS            lacI (fragment): lac repressor; lacI; The lac repressor binds to the lac operator to inhibit transcription in E. coli. This inhibition can be relieved by adding lactose or isopropyl-β-D-thiogalactopyranoside (IPTG).
   4506..5094    -  rep_origin     ori: high-copy-number ColE1/pMB1/pBR322/pUC origin of replication
   5265..6125    -  CDS            AmpR: β-lactamase; bla; confers resistance to ampicillin, carbenicillin, and related antibiotics
   6126..6230    -  promoter       AmpR promoter: bla
>Addgene plasmid #190037 | pCAG-WIPI2d (FRRG/AAAA)-TS | addgene full sequence | sequence record 376913 | Addgene Partial NGS Result
GGTCGACATTGATTATTGACTAGTTATTAATAGTAATCAATTACGGGGTCATTAGTTCATAGCCCATATA
TGGAGTTCCGCGTTACATAACTTACGGTAAATGGCCCGCCTGGCTGACCGCCCAACGACCCCCGCCCATT
GACGTCAATAATGACGTATGTTCCCATAGTAACGCCAATAGGGACTTTCCATTGACGTCAATGGGTGGAG
TATTTACGGTAAACTGCCCACTTGGCAGTACATCAAGTGTATCATATGCCAAGTACGCCCCCTATTGACG
TCAATGACGGTAAATGGCCCGCCTGGCATTATGCCCAGTACATGACCTTATGGGACTTTCCTACTTGGCA
GTACATCTACGTATTAGTCATCGCTATTACCATGGTCGAGGTGAGCCCCACGTTCTGCTTCACTCTCCCC
ATCTCCCCCCCCTCCCCACCCCCAATTTTGTATTTATTTATTTTTTAATTATTTTGTGCAGCGATGGGGG
CGGGGGGGGGGGGGGGGCGCGCGCCAGGCGGGGCGGGGCGGGGCGAGGGGCGGGGCGGGGCGAGGCGGAG
AGGTGCGGCGGCAGCCAATCAGAGCGGCGCGCTCCGAAAGTTTCCTTTTATGGCGAGGCGGCGGCGGCGG
CGGCCCTATAAAAAGCGAAGCGCGCGGCGGGCGGGAGTCGCTGCGCGCTGCCTTCGCCCCGTGCCCCGCT
CCGCCGCCGCCTCGCGCCGCCCGCCCCGGCTCTGACTGACCGCGTTACTCCCACAGGTGAGCGGGCGGGA
CGGCCCTTCTCCTCCGGGCTGTAATTAGCGCTTGGTTTAATGACGGCTTGTTTCTTTTCTGTGGCTGCGT
GAAAGCCTTGAGGGGCTCCGGGAGGGCCCTTTGTGCGGGGGGAGCGGCTCGGGGGGTGCGTGCGTGTGTG
TGTGCGTGGGGAGCGCCGCGTGCGGCTCCGCGCTGCCCGGCGGCTGTGAGCGCTGCGGGCGCGGCGCGGG
GCTTTGTGCGCTCCGCAGTGTGCGCGAGGGGAGCGCGGCCGGGGGCGGTGCCCCGCGGTGCGGGGGGGGC
TGCGAGGGGAACAAAGGCTGCGTGCGGGGTGTGTGCGTGGGGGGGTGAGCAGGGGGTGTGGGCGCGTCGG
TCGGGCTGCAACCCCCCCTGCACCCCCCTCCCCGAGTTGCTGAGCACGGCCCGGCTTCGGGTGCGGGGCT
CCGTACGGGGCGTGGCGCGGGGCTCGCCGTGCCGGGCGGGGGGTGGCGGCAGGTGGGGGTGCCGGGCGGG
GCGGGGCCGCCTCGGGCCGGGGAGGGCTCGGGGGAGGGGCGCGGCGGCCCCCGGAGCGCCGGCGGCTGTC
GAGGCGCGGCGAGCCGCAGCCATTGCCTTTTATGGTAATCGTGCGAGAGGGCGCAGGGACTTCCTTTGTC
CCAAATCTGTGCGGAGCCGAAATCTGGGAGGCGCCGCCGCACCCCCTCTAGCGGGCGCGGGGCGAAGCGG
TGCGGCGCCGGCAGGAAGGAAATGGGCGGGGAGGGCCTTCGTGCGTCGCCGCGCCGCCGTCCCCTTCTCC
CTCTCCAGCCTCGGGGCTGTCCGCGGGGGGACGGCTGCCTTCGGGGGGGACGGGGCAGGGCGGGGTTCGG
CTTCTGGCGTGTGACCGGCGGCTCTAGAGCCTCTGCTAACCATGTTCATGCCTTCTTCTTTTTCCTACAG
CTCCTGGGCAACGTGCTGGTTATTGTGCTGTCTCATCATTTTGGCAAAGAATTCCTCGATCGACGGTATC
GATGCCACCATGAACCTGGCGAGCCAGAGCGGGGAGGCCGGCGCCGGCCAGCTGCTCTTCGCCAACTTCA
ACCAGGACAACACGTCCCTAGCTGTTGGTAGTAAGTCCGGTTATAAATTTTTCTCCCTTTCTTCTGTGGA
TAAGCTGGAACAGATCTATGAATGCACCGATACGGAAGATGTGTGCATTGTAGAGAGATTGTTCTCCAGC
AGCCTAGTGGCCATCGTGAGCCTTAAAGCACCAAGGAAGCTAAAGGTTTGCCACTTTAAGAAGGGAACTG
AGATCTGCAACTACAGCTACTCCAACACGATTCTGGCTGTGAAGCTCAACAGGCAGAGGCTGATAGTATG
CCTGGAGGAGTCCCTGTACATCCACAACATTCGGGACATGAAGGTGCTGCATACGATCAGGGAGACGCCT
CCAAACCCTGCAGGCCTGTGTGCGCTGTCAATCAACAACGACAACTGCTACTTGGCGTACCCAGGGAGCG
CGACCATCGGAGAGGTGCAGGTCTTCGATACCATTAATTTGAGAGCTGCAAACATGATTCCGGCTCACGA
CAGTCCTTTAGCGGCACTGGCCTTTGACGCAAGTGGAACTAAACTTGCCACGGCTTCGGAGAAGGGGACC
GTGATTAGGGTATTTTCCATTCCAGAAGGACAAAAACTCTTTGAGGCTGCGGCAGCAGTAAAGAGGTGCG
TGAGCATCTGCTCCCTGGCCTTCAGCATGGACGGCATGTTCCTCTCCGCCTCCAGCAACACTGAGACCGT
GCACATCTTCAAACTCGAGACTGTGAAAGAAAAACCCCCAGAGGAGCCCACCACCTGGACCGGGTACTTC
GGGAAAGTGCTCATGGCCTCCACCAGCTACCTGCCTTCCCAAGTGACAGAAATGTTCAACCAGGGCAGAG
CCTTCGCCACGGTCCGCCTGCCATTCTGCGGCCACAAAAACATCTGCTCGCTAGCCACAATTCAGAAGAT
CCCGCGGTTGTTGGTGGGTGCCGCCGACGGGTACCTGTACATGTACAACCTGGACCCCCAGGAGGGCGGC
GAGTGTGCCCTGATGAAGCAGCACCGGCTGGACGGCAGTCTGGAAACGACCAATGAGATCTTGGACTCTG
CCTCTCACGACTGCCCCTTAGTCACTCAGACATACGGCGCAGCTGCAGGAAAAGCCTACACAGACGACCT
GGGTGCTGTGGGTGGCGCCTGCCTGGAGGACGAGGCCAGCGCCCTGCGCCTGGATGAGGACAGCGAGCAC
CCGCCCATGATTCTTCGGACTGACGGATCGGAAAACCTGTATTTTCAGGGTGGTACCATGGCGGCCTGGT
CACACCCGCAGTTCGAGAAAGGTGGAGGTGCCCGAGGTGGATCGGGAGGTGGATCGTGGAGCCACCCGCA
GTTCGAAAAATGACCCGGGTGATATCTTAATTAATTAACTCGAGGAATTCACTCCTCAGGTGCAGGCTGC
CTATCAGAAGGTGGTGGCTGGTGTGGCCAATGCCCTGGCTCACAAATACCACTGAGATCTTTTTCCCTCT
GCCAAAAATTATGGGGACATCATGAAGCCCCTTGAGCATCTGACTTCTGGCTAATAAAGGAAATTTATTT
TCATTGCAATAGTGTGTTGGAATTTTTTGTGTCTCTCACTCGGAAGGACATATGGGAGGGCAAATCATTT
AAAACATCAGAATGAGTATTTGGTTTAGAGTTTGGCAACATATGCCCATATGCTGGCTGCCATGAACAAA
GGTTGGCTATAAAGAGGTCATCAGTATATGAAACAGCCCCCTGCTGTCCATTCCTTATTCCATAGAAAAG
CCTTGACTTGAGGTTAGATTTTTTTTATATTTTGTTTTGTGTTATTTTTTTCTTTAACATCCCTAAAATT
TTCCTTACATGTTTTACTAGCCAGATTTTTCCTCCTCTCCTGACTACTCCCAGTCATAGCTGTCCCTCTT
CTCTTATGGAGATCCCTCGACCTGCAGCCCAAGCTTGGCGTAATCATGGTCATAGCTGTTTCCTGTGTGA
AATTGTTATCCGCTCACAATTCCACACAACATACGAGCCGGAAGCATAAAGTGTAAAGCCTGGGGTGCCT
AATGAGTGAGCTAACTCACATTAATTGCGTTGCGCTCACTGCCCGCTTTCCAGTCGGGAAACCTGTCGTG
CCAGCGGATCCGCATCTCAATTAGTCAGCAACCATAGTCCCGCCCCTAACTCCGCCCATCCCGCCCCTAA
CTCCGCCCAGTTCCGCCCATTCTCCGCCCCATGGCTGACTAATTTTTTTTATTTATGCAGAGGCCGAGGC
CGCCTCGGCCTCTGAGCTATTCCAGAAGTAGTGAGGAGGCTTTTTTGGAGGCCTAGGCTTTTGCAAAAAG
CTAACTTGTTTATTGCAGCTTATAATGGTTACAAATAAAGCAATAGCATCACAAATTTCACAAATAAAGC
ATTTTTTTCACTGCATTCTAGTTGTGGTTTGTCCAAACTCATCAATGTATCTTATCATGTCTGGATCCGC
TGCATTAATGAATCGGCCAACGCGCGGGGAGAGGCGGTTTGCGTATTGGGCGCTCTTCCGCTTCCTCGCT
CACTGACTCGCTGCGCTCGGTCGTTCGGCTGCGGCGAGCGGTATCAGCTCACTCAAAGGCGGTAATACGG
TTATCCACAGAATCAGGGGATAACGCAGGAAAGAACATGTGAGCAAAAGGCCAGCAAAAGGCCAGGAACC
GTAAAAAGGCCGCGTTGCTGGCGTTTTTCCATAGGCTCCGCCCCCCTGACGAGCATCACAAAAATCGACG
CTCAAGTCAGAGGTGGCGAAACCCGACAGGACTATAAAGATACCAGGCGTTTCCCCCTGGAAGCTCCCTC
GTGCGCTCTCCTGTTCCGACCCTGCCGCTTACCGGATACCTGTCCGCCTTTCTCCCTTCGGGAAGCGTGG
CGCTTTCTCATAGCTCACGCTGTAGGTATCTCAGTTCGGTGTAGGTCGTTCGCTCCAAGCTGGGCTGTGT
GCACGAACCCCCCGTTCAGCCCGACCGCTGCGCCTTATCCGGTAACTATCGTCTTGAGTCCAACCCGGTA
AGACACGACTTATCGCCACTGGCAGCAGCCACTGGTAACAGGATTAGCAGAGCGAGGTATGTAGGCGGTG
CTACAGAGTTCTTGAAGTGGTGGCCTAACTACGGCTACACTAGAAGAACAGTATTTGGTATCTGCGCTCT
GCTGAAGCCAGTTACCTTCGGAAAAAGAGTTGGTAGCTCTTGATCCGGCAAACAAACCACCGCTGGTAGC
GGTGGTTTTTTTGTTTGCAAGCAGCAGATTACGCGCAGAAAAAAAGGATCTCAAGAAGATCCTTTGATCT
TTTCTACGGGGTCTGACGCTCAGTGGAACGAAAACTCACGTTAAGGGATTTTGGTCATGAGATTATCAAA
AAGGATCTTCACCTAGATCCTTTTAAATTAAAAATGAAGTTTTAAATCAATCTAAAGTATATATGAGTAA
ACTTGGTCTGACAGTTACCAATGCTTAATCAGTGAGGCACCTATCTCAGCGATCTGTCTATTTCGTTCAT
CCATAGTTGCCTGACTCCCCGTCGTGTAGATAACTACGATACGGGAGGGCTTACCATCTGGCCCCAGTGC
TGCAATGATACCGCGAGACCCACGCTCACCGGCTCCAGATTTATCAGCAATAAACCAGCCAGCCGGAAGG
GCCGAGCGCAGAAGTGGTCCTGCAACTTTATCCGCCTCCATCCAGTCTATTAATTGTTGCCGGGAAGCTA
GAGTAAGTAGTTCGCCAGTTAATAGTTTGCGCAACGTTGTTGCCATTGCTACAGGCATCGTGGTGTCACG
CTCGTCGTTTGGTATGGCTTCATTCAGCTCCGGTTCCCAACGATCAAGGCGAGTTACATGATCCCCCATG
TTGTGCAAAAAAGCGGTTAGCTCCTTCGGTCCTCCGATCGTTGTCAGAAGTAAGTTGGCCGCAGTGTTAT
CACTCATGGTTATGGCAGCACTGCATAATTCTCTTACTGTCATGCCATCCGTAAGATGCTTTTCTGTGAC
TGGTGAGTACTCAACCAAGTCATTCTGAGAATAGTGTATGCGGCGACCGAGTTGCTCTTGCCCGGCGTCA
ATACGGGATAATACCGCGCCACATAGCAGAACTTTAAAAGTGCTCATCATTGGAAAACGTTCTTCGGGGC
GAAAACTCTCAAGGATCTTACCGCTGTTGAGATCCAGTTCGATGTAACCCACTCGTGCACCCAACTGATC
TTCAGCATCTTTTACTTTCACCAGCGTTTCTGGGTGAGCAAAAACAGGAAGGCAAAATGCCGCAAAAAAG
GGAATAAGGGCGACACGGAAATGTTGAATACTCATACTCTTCCTTTTTCAATATTATTGAAGCATTTATC
AGGGTTATTGTCTCATGAGCGGATACATATTTGAATGTATTTAGAAAAATAAACAAATAGGGGTTCCGCG
CACATTTCCCCGAAAAGTGCCACCTG
