>Addgene plasmid #190037 | pCAG-WIPI2d (FRRG/AAAA)-TS | depositor partial sequence | sequence record 367833 | wipi2d (FRRG to AAAA)
ATGAACCTGGCGAGCCAGAGCGGGGAGGCCGGCGCCGGCCAGCTGCTCTTCGCCAACTTCAACCAGGACA
ACACGTCCCTAGCTGTTGGTAGTAAGTCCGGTTATAAATTTTTCTCCCTTTCTTCTGTGGATAAGCTGGA
ACAGATCTATGAATGCACCGATACGGAAGATGTGTGCATTGTAGAGAGATTGTTCTCCAGCAGCCTAGTG
GCCATCGTGAGCCTTAAAGCACCAAGGAAGCTAAAGGTTTGCCACTTTAAGAAGGGAACTGAGATCTGCA
ACTACAGCTACTCCAACACGATTCTGGCTGTGAAGCTCAACAGGCAGAGGCTGATAGTATGCCTGGAGGA
GTCCCTGTACATCCACAACATTCGGGACATGAAGGTGCTGCATACGATCAGGGAGACGCCTCCAAACCCT
GCAGGCCTGTGTGCGCTGTCAATCAACAACGACAACTGCTACTTGGCGTACCCAGGGAGCGCGACCATCG
GAGAGGTGCAGGTCTTCGATACCATTAATTTGAGAGCTGCAAACATGATTCCGGCTCACGACAGTCCTTT
AGCGGCACTGGCCTTTGACGCAAGTGGAACTAAACTTGCCACGGCTTCGGAGAAGGGGACCGTGATTAGG
GTATTTTCCATTCCAGAAGGACAAAAACTCTTTGAGGCTGCGGCAGCAGTAAAGAGGTGCGTGAGCATCT
GCTCCCTGGCCTTCAGCATGGACGGCATGTTCCTCTCCGCCTCCAGCAACACTGAGACCGTGCACATCTT
CAAACTCGAGACTGTGAAAGAAAAACCCCCAGAGGAGCCCACCACCTGGACCGGGTACTTCGGGAAAGTG
CTCATGGCCTCCACCAGCTACCTGCCTTCCCAAGTGACAGAAATGTTCAACCAGGGCAGAGCCTTCGCCA
CGGTCCGCCTGCCATTCTGCGGCCACAAAAACATCTGCTCGCTAGCCACAATTCAGAAGATCCCGCGGTT
GTTGGTGGGTGCCGCCGACGGGTACCTGTACATGTACAACCTGGACCCCCAGGAGGGCGGCGAGTGTGCC
CTGATGAAGCAGCACCGGCTGGACGGCAGTCTGGAAACGACCAATGAGATCTTGGACTCTGCCTCTCACG
ACTGCCCCTTAGTCACTCAGACATACGGCGCAGCTGCAGGAAAAGCCTACACAGACGACCTGGGTGCTGT
GGGTGGCGCCTGCCTGGAGGACGAGGCCAGCGCCCTGCGCCTGGATGAGGACAGCGAGCACCCGCCCATG
ATTCTTCGGACTGAC
